>Addgene plasmid #127586 | pSLQ-mgU2-47-Mango II | addgene full sequence | sequence record 250174 | Addgene NGS Result
CCACCTGACGTCGACGGATCGGGAGATCTCCCGATCCCCTATGGTGCACTCTCAGTACAATCTGCTCTGA
TGCCGCATAGTTAAGCCAGTATCTGCTCCCTGCTTGTGTGTTGGAGGTCGCTGAGTAGTGCGCGAGCAAA
ATTTAAGCTACAACAAGGCAAGGCTTGACCGACAATTGCATGAAGAATCTGCTTAGGGTTAGGCGTTTTG
CGCTGCTTCGCGATGTACGGGCCAGATATACGCGTTGACATTGATTATTGACTAGTTATTAATAGTAATC
AATTACGGGGTCATTAGTTCATAGCCCATATATGGAGTTCCGCGTTACATAACTTACGGTAAATGGCCCG
CCTGGCTGACCGCCCAACGACCCCCGCCCATTGACGTCAATAATGACGTATGTTCCCATAGTAACGCCAA
TAGGGACTTTCCATTGACGTCAATGGGTGGAGTATTTACGGTAAACTGCCCACTTGGCAGTACATCAAGT
GTATCATATGCCAAGTACGCCCCCTATTGACGTCAATGACGGTAAATGGCCCGCCTGGCATTATGCCCAG
TACATGACCTTATGGGACTTTCCTACTTGGCAGTACATCTACGTATTAGTCATCGCTATTACCATGGTGA
TGCGGTTTTGGCAGTACATCAATGGGCGTGGATAGCGGTTTGACTCACGGGGATTTCCAAGTCTCCACCC
CATTGACGTCAATGGGAGTTTGTTTTGGCACCAAAATCAACGGGACTTTCCAAAATGTCGTAACAACTCC
GCCCCATTGACGCAAATGGGCGGTAGGCGTGTACGGTGGGAGGTCTATATAAGCAGCGCGTTTTGCCTGT
ACTGGGTCTCTCTGGTTAGACCAGATCTGAGCCTGGGAGCTCTCTGGCTAACTAGGGAACCCACTGCTTA
AGCCTCAATAAAGCTTGCCTTGAGTGCTTCAAGTAGTGTGTGCCCGTCTGTTGTGTGACTCTGGTAACTA
GAGATCCCTCAGACCCTTTTAGTCAGTGTGGAAAATCTCTAGCAGTGGCGCCCGAACAGGGACTTGAAAG
CGAAAGGGAAACCAGAGGAGCTCTCTCGACGCAGGACTCGGCTTGCTGAAGCGCGCACGGCAAGAGGCGA
GGGGCGGCGACTGGTGAGTACGCCAAAAATTTTGACTAGCGGAGGCTAGAAGGAGAGAGATGGGTGCGAG
AGCGTCAGTATTAAGCGGGGGAGAATTAGATCGCGATGGGAAAAAATTCGGTTAAGGCCAGGGGGAAAGA
AAAAATATAAATTAAAACATATAGTATGGGCAAGCAGGGAGCTAGAACGATTCGCAGTTAATCCTGGCCT
GTTAGAAACATCAGAAGGCTGTAGACAAATACTGGGACAGCTACAACCATCCCTTCAGACAGGATCAGAA
GAACTTAGATCATTATATAATACAGTAGCAACCCTCTATTGTGTGCATCAAAGGATAGAGATAAAAGACA
CCAAGGAAGCTTTAGACAAGATAGAGGAAGAGCAAAACAAAAGTAAGACCACCGCACAGCAAGCGGCCGG
CCGCTGATCTTCAGACCTGGAGGAGGAGATATGAGGGACAATTGGAGAAGTGAATTATATAAATATAAAG
TAGTAAAAATTGAACCATTAGGAGTAGCACCCACCAAGGCAAAGAGAAGAGTGGTGCAGAGAGAAAAAAG
AGCAGTGGGAATAGGAGCTTTGTTCCTTGGGTTCTTGGGAGCAGCAGGAAGCACTATGGGCGCAGCGTCA
ATGACGCTGACGGTACAGGCCAGACAATTATTGTCTGGTATAGTGCAGCAGCAGAACAATTTGCTGAGGG
CTATTGAGGCGCAACAGCATCTGTTGCAACTCACAGTCTGGGGCATCAAGCAGCTCCAGGCAAGAATCCT
GGCTGTGGAAAGATACCTAAAGGATCAACAGCTCCTGGGGATTTGGGGTTGCTCTGGAAAACTCATTTGC
ACCACTGCTGTGCCTTGGAATGCTAGTTGGAGTAATAAATCTCTGGAACAGATTTGGAATCACACGACCT
GGATGGAGTGGGACAGAGAAATTAACAATTACACAAGCTTAATACACTCCTTAATTGAAGAATCGCAAAA
CCAGCAAGAAAAGAATGAACAAGAATTATTGGAATTAGATAAATGGGCAAGTTTGTGGAATTGGTTTAAC
ATAACAAATTGGCTGTGGTATATAAAATTATTCATAATGATAGTAGGAGGCTTGGTAGGTTTAAGAATAG
TTTTTGCTGTACTTTCTATAGTGAATAGAGTTAGGCAGGGATATTCACCATTATCGTTTCAGACCCACCT
CCCAACCCCGAGGGGACCCGACAGGCCCGAAGGAATAGAAGAAGAAGGTGGAGAGAGAGACAGAGACAGA
TCCATTCGATTAGTGAACGGATCGGCACTGCGTGCGCCAATTCTGCAGACAAATGGCAGTATTCATCCAC
AATTTTAAAAGAAAAGGGGGGATTGGGGGGTACAGTGCAGGGGAAAGAATAGTAGACATAATAGCAACAG
ACATACAAACTAAAGAATTACAAAAACAAATTACAAAAATTCAAAATTTTCGGGTTTATTACAGGGACAG
CAGAGATCCAGTTTGGTTAGTACCGGGCCCGCTCTAGAGATCCGACGCGCCATCTCTAGGCCCGCGCCGG
CCCCCTCGCACGGACTTGTGGGAGAAGCTCGGCTACTCCCCTGCCCCGGTTAATTTGCATATAATATTTC
CTAGTAACTATAGAGGCTTAATGTGCGATAAAAGACAGATAATCTGTTCTTTTTAATACTAGCTACATTT
TACATGATAGGCTTGGATTTCTATAACTTCGTATAGCATACATTATACGAAGTTATAAACAGCACAAAAG
GAAACTCACCCTAACTGTAAAGTAATTGTGTGTTTTGAGACTATAAGTATCCCTTGGAGAACCACCTTGT
TGGAGCAAAGTGATGAGTAATACTGGCTGGAGCCCCAAAGAGGCACGTGTGTGTGTTTGTGTGTGTGTGT
ATATGCTTGTCAGTGCATGGCACGTGTAGGCACGTACGAAGGAGAGGAGAGGAAGAGGAGAGTACGTGCC
TAGGGAACTAGCTATGTGCCTTCTATTAGGCCATGACAGTCAAACTGATAAGATCTGATTGCTTTTTTTC
TCGAGTACTAGGATCCATTAGGCGGCCGCGTGGATAACCGTATTACCGCCATGCATTAGTTATTAATAGT
AATCAATTACGGGGTCATTAGTTCATAGCCCATATATGGAGTTCCGCGTTACATAACTTACGGTAAATGG
CCCGCCTGGCTGACCGCCCAACGACCCCCGCCCATTGACGTCAATAATGACGTATGTTCCCATAGTAACG
CCAATAGGGACTTTCCATTGACGTCAATGGGTGGAGTATTTACGGTAAACTGCCCACTTGGCAGTACATC
AAGTGTATCATATGCCAAGTACGCCCCCTATTGACGTCAATGACGGTAAATGGCCCGCCTGGCATTATGC
CCAGTACATGACCTTATGGGACTTTCCTACTTGGCAGTACATCTACGTATTAGTCATCGCTATTACCATG
GTGATGCGGTTTTGGCAGTACATCAATGGGCGTGGATAGCGGTTTGACTCACGGGGATTTCCAAGTCTCC
ACCCCATTGACGTCAATGGGAGTTTGTTTTGGCACCAAAATCAACGGGACTTTCCAAAATGTCGTAACAA
CTCCGCCCCATTGACGCAAATGGGCGGTAGGCGTGTACGGTGGGAGGTCTATATAAGCAGAGCTGGTTTA
GTGAACCGTCAGATCCGCTAGCCCACCATGACCGAGTACAAGCCCACGGTGCGCCTCGCCACCCGCGACG
ACGTCCCCCGGGCCGTACGCACCCTCGCCGCCGCGTTCGCCGACTACCCCGCCACGCGCCACACCGTCGA
CCCGGACCGCCACATCGAGCGGGTCACCGAGCTGCAAGAACTCTTCCTCACGCGCGTCGGGCTCGACATC
GGCAAGGTGTGGGTCGCGGACGACGGCGCCGCGGTGGCGGTCTGGACCACGCCGGAGAGCGTCGAAGCGG
GGGCGGTGTTCGCCGAGATCGGCCCGCGCATGGCCGAGTTGAGCGGTTCCCGGCTGGCCGCGCAGCAACA
GATGGAAGGCCTCCTGGCGCCGCACCGGCCCAAGGAGCCCGCGTGGTTCCTGGCCACCGTCGGCGTCTCG
CCCGACCACCAGGGCAAGGGTCTGGGCAGCGCCGTCGTGCTCCCCGGAGTGGAGGCGGCCGAGCGCGCCG
GGGTGCCCGCCTTCCTGGAGACCTCCGCGCCCCGCAACCTCCCCTTCTACGAGCGGCTCGGCTTCACCGT
CACCGCCGACGTCGAGGTGCCCGAAGGACCGCGCACCTGGTGCATGACCCGCAAGCCCGGTGCCGGATCG
GGAGAGGGCAGAGGAAGTCTGCTAACATGCGGTGACGTCGAGGAGAATCCTGGCCCACCGGTCGCCACCA
TGGTGAGCAAGGGCGAGGAGGATAACATGGCCATCATCAAGGAGTTCATGCGCTTCAAGGTGCACATGGA
GGGCTCCGTGAACGGCCACGAGTTCGAGATCGAGGGCGAGGGCGAGGGCCGCCCCTACGAGGGCACCCAG
ACCGCCAAGCTGAAGGTGACCAAGGGTGGCCCCCTGCCCTTCGCCTGGGACATCCTGTCCCCTCAGTTCA
TGTACGGCTCCAAGGCCTACGTGAAGCACCCCGCCGACATCCCCGACTACTTGAAGCTGTCCTTCCCCGA
GGGCTTCAAGTGGGAGCGCGTGATGAACTTCGAGGACGGCGGCGTGGTGACCGTGACCCAGGACTCCTCC
CTGCAGGACGGCGAGTTCATCTACAAGGTGAAGCTGCGCGGCACCAACTTCCCCTCCGACGGCCCCGTAA
TGCAGAAGAAGACCATGGGCTGGGAGGCCTCCTCCGAGCGGATGTACCCCGAGGACGGCGCCCTGAAGGG
CGAGATCAAGCAGAGGCTGAAGCTGAAGGACGGCGGCCACTACGACGCTGAGGTCAAGACCACCTACAAG
GCCAAGAAGCCCGTGCAGCTGCCCGGCGCCTACAACGTCAACATCAAGTTGGACATCACCTCCCACAACG
AGGACTACACCATCGTGGAACAGTACGAACGCGCCGAGGGCCGCCACTCCACCGGCGGCATGGACGAGCT
GTACAAGTAAGAATTCGTCGAGGGACCTAATAACTTCGTATAGCATACATTATACGAAGTTATACATGTT
TAAGGGTTCCGGTTCCACTAGGTACAATTCGATATCAAGCTTATCGATAATCAACCTCTGGATTACAAAA
TTTGTGAAAGATTGACTGGTATTCTTAACTATGTTGCTCCTTTTACGCTATGTGGATACGCTGCTTTAAT
GCCTTTGTATCATGCTATTGCTTCCCGTATGGCTTTCATTTTCTCCTCCTTGTATAAATCCTGGTTGCTG
TCTCTTTATGAGGAGTTGTGGCCCGTTGTCAGGCAACGTGGCGTGGTGTGCACTGTGTTTGCTGACGCAA
CCCCCACTGGTTGGGGCATTGCCACCACCTGTCAGCTCCTTTCCGGGACTTTCGCTTTCCCCCTCCCTAT
TGCCACGGCGGAACTCATCGCCGCCTGCCTTGCCCGCTGCTGGACAGGGGCTCGGCTGTTGGGCACTGAC
AATTCCGTGGTGTTGTCGGGGAAATCATCGTCCTTTCCTTGGCTGCTCGCCTGTGTTGCCACCTGGATTC
TGCGCGGGACGTCCTTCTGCTACGTCCCTTCGGCCCTCAATCCAGCGGACCTTCCTTCCCGCGGCCTGCT
GCCGGCTCTGCGGCCTCTTCCGCGTCTTCGCCTTCGCCCTCAGACGAGTCGGATCTCCCTTTGGGCCGCC
TCCCCGCATCGATACCGTCGACCTCGATCGAGACCTAGAAAAACATGGAGCAATCACAAGTAGCAATACA
GCAGCTACCAATGCTGATTGTGCCTGGCTAGAAGCACAAGAGGAGGAGGAGGTGGGTTTTCCAGTCACAC
CTCAGGTACCTTTAAGACCAATGACTTACAAGGCAGCTGTAGATCTTAGCCACTTTTTAAAAGAAAAGGG
GGGACTGGAAGGGCTAATTCACTCCCAACGAAGACAAGATATCCTTGATCTGTGGATCTACCACACACAA
GGCTACTTCCCTGATTGGCAGAACTACACACCAGGGCCAGGGATCAGATATCCACTGACCTTTGGATGGT
GCTACAAGCTAGTACCAGTTGAGCAAGAGAAGGTAGAAGAAGCCAATGAAGGAGAGAACACCCGCTTGTT
ACACCCTGTGAGCCTGCATGGGATGGATGACCCGGAGAGAGAAGTATTAGAGTGGAGGTTTGACAGCCGC
CTAGCATTTCATCACATGGCCCGAGAGCTGCATCCGGACTGTACTGGGTCTCTCTGGTTAGACCAGATCT
GAGCCTGGGAGCTCTCTGGCTAACTAGGGAACCCACTGCTTAAGCCTCAATAAAGCTTGCCTTGAGTGCT
TCAAGTAGTGTGTGCCCGTCTGTTGTGTGACTCTGGTAACTAGAGATCCCTCAGACCCTTTTAGTCAGTG
TGGAAAATCTCTAGCAGCATGTGAGCAAAAGGCCAGCAAAAGGCCAGGAACCGTAAAAAGGCCGCGTTGC
TGGCGTTTTTCCATAGGCTCCGCCCCCCTGACGAGCATCACAAAAATCGACGCTCAAGTCAGAGGTGGCG
AAACCCGACAGGACTATAAAGATACCAGGCGTTTCCCCCTGGAAGCTCCCTCGTGCGCTCTCCTGTTCCG
ACCCTGCCGCTTACCGGATACCTGTCCGCCTTTCTCCCTTCGGGAAGCGTGGCGCTTTCTCATAGCTCAC
GCTGTAGGTATCTCAGTTCGGTGTAGGTCGTTCGCTCCAAGCTGGGCTGTGTGCACGAACCCCCCGTTCA
GCCCGACCGCTGCGCCTTATCCGGTAACTATCGTCTTGAGTCCAACCCGGTAAGACACGACTTATCGCCA
CTGGCAGCAGCCACTGGTAACAGGATTAGCAGAGCGAGGTATGTAGGCGGTGCTACAGAGTTCTTGAAGT
GGTGGCCTAACTACGGCTACACTAGAAGAACAGTATTTGGTATCTGCGCTCTGCTGAAGCCAGTTACCTT
CGGAAAAAGAGTTGGTAGCTCTTGATCCGGCAAACAAACCACCGCTGGTAGCGGTGGTTTTTTTGTTTGC
AAGCAGCAGATTACGCGCAGAAAAAAAGGATCTCAAGAAGATCCTTTGATCTTTTCTACGGGGTCTGACG
CTCAGTGGAACGAAAACTCACGTTAAGGGATTTTGGTCATGAGATTATCAAAAAGGATCTTCACCTAGAT
CCTTTTAAATTAAAAATGAAGTTTTAAATCAATCTAAAGTATATATGAGTAAACTTGGTCTGACAGTTAC
CAATGCTTAATCAGTGAGGCACCTATCTCAGCGATCTGTCTATTTCGTTCATCCATAGTTGCCTGACTCC
CCGTCGTGTAGATAACTACGATACGGGAGGGCTTACCATCTGGCCCCAGTGCTGCAATGATACCGCGAGA
CCCACGCTCACCGGCTCCAGATTTATCAGCAATAAACCAGCCAGCCGGAAGGGCCGAGCGCAGAAGTGGT
CCTGCAACTTTATCCGCCTCCATCCAGTCTATTAATTGTTGCCGGGAAGCTAGAGTAAGTAGTTCGCCAG
TTAATAGTTTGCGCAACGTTGTTGCCATTGCTACAGGCATCGTGGTGTCACGCTCGTCGTTTGGTATGGC
TTCATTCAGCTCCGGTTCCCAACGATCAAGGCGAGTTACATGATCCCCCATGTTGTGCAAAAAAGCGGTT
AGCTCCTTCGGTCCTCCGATCGTTGTCAGAAGTAAGTTGGCCGCAGTGTTATCACTCATGGTTATGGCAG
CACTGCATAATTCTCTTACTGTCATGCCATCCGTAAGATGCTTTTCTGTGACTGGTGAGTACTCAACCAA
GTCATTCTGAGAATAGTGTATGCGGCGACCGAGTTGCTCTTGCCCGGCGTCAATACGGGATAATACCGCG
CCACATAGCAGAACTTTAAAAGTGCTCATCATTGGAAAACGTTCTTCGGGGCGAAAACTCTCAAGGATCT
TACCGCTGTTGAGATCCAGTTCGATGTAACCCACTCGTGCACCCAACTGATCTTCAGCATCTTTTACTTT
CACCAGCGTTTCTGGGTGAGCAAAAACAGGAAGGCAAAATGCCGCAAAAAAGGGAATAAGGGCGACACGG
AAATGTTGAATACTCATACTCTTCCTTTTTCAATATTATTGAAGCATTTATCAGGGTTATTGTCTCATGA
GCGGATACATATTTGAATGTATTTAGAAAAATAAACAAATAGGGGTTCCGCGCACATTTCCCCGAAAAGT
G
Features (pLannotate 1.2.2; 24 found; start..end, strand, type, name):
     40..92      -  misc_feature   bom (fragment): basis of mobility region from pBR322
    247..626     +  enhancer       CMV enhancer: human cytomegalovirus immediate early enhancer
    627..826     +  promoter       CMV promoter: human cytomegalovirus (CMV) immediate early promoter
    844..1024    +  LTR            5' LTR (truncated): truncated 5' long terminal repeat (LTR) from HIV-1
   1071..1196    +  misc_feature   HIV-1 Ψ: packaging signal of human immunodeficiency virus type 1
   1180..1518    +  CDS            HIV-1 gag (fragment): gag protein from human immunodeficiency virus 1; gag
   1693..1926    +  misc_feature   RRE: The Rev response element (RRE) of HIV-1 allows for Rev-dependent mRNA export from the nucleus to the cytoplasm.
   2303..2403    +  CDS            Rev (fragment): human immunodeficiency virus 1 (HIV-1) Rev protein; rev; enhances nuclear export of unspliced and incompletely spliced viral mRNAs
   2453..2570    +  misc_feature   cPPT/CTS: central polypurine tract and central termination sequence of HIV-1
   2823..2856    +  protein_bind   loxP: Cre-mediated recombination occurs in the 8-bp core sequence (GCATACAT). Cre recombinase
   2938..3144    +  ncRNA          sno ZL1: Accession: RF02723 - Small nucleolar RNA ZL1
   3267..3570    +  enhancer       CMV enhancer: human cytomegalovirus immediate early enhancer
   3571..3774    +  promoter       CMV promoter: human cytomegalovirus (CMV) immediate early promoter
   3808..4404    +  CDS            PuroR: puromycin N-acetyltransferase; pac from Streptomyces alboniger; confers resistance to puromycin
   4480..5187    +  CDS            mCherry: mCherry is a basic (constitutively fluorescent) red fluorescent protein published in 2004, derived from Discosoma sp.. It is reported to be a very rapidly-maturing monomer with low acid sensitivity.
   5210..5243    +  protein_bind   loxP: Cre-mediated recombination occurs in the 8-bp core sequence (GCATACAT). Cre recombinase
   5276..5299    +  misc_feature   MCS (fragment): pBluescript multiple cloning site
   5299..5887    +  misc_feature   WPRE: woodchuck hepatitis virus posttranscriptional regulatory element
   5888..5907    +  misc_feature   MCS (fragment): pBluescript multiple cloning site
   5909..6409    +  CDS            nef (fragment): NEF_HV1LA - Experimental evidence at protein level: Swiss-Prot protein existence level 1. Extracellular Nef protein targets CD4(+) T-lymphocytes for apoptosis by interacting with CXCR4 surface receptors. From Human immunodeficiency virus type 1 group M subtype B (isolate Lai) (HIV-1).
   6416..6596    +  LTR            5' LTR (truncated): truncated 5' long terminal repeat (LTR) from HIV-1
   6658..7246    -  rep_origin     ori: high-copy-number ColE1/pMB1/pBR322/pUC origin of replication
   7417..8277    -  CDS            AmpR: β-lactamase; bla; confers resistance to ampicillin, carbenicillin, and related antibiotics
   8278..8382    -  promoter       AmpR promoter: bla
