[The description below was written by a language model from this plasmid's Addgene catalogue record and pLannotate feature annotations shown in this document.]
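Description:
pSLQ-mgU2-47-Mango II is a mammalian expression plasmid built on the pSLQ backbone. The catalogue lists it only as a mammalian expression vector, but its feature table shows the architecture of an HIV-1-derived lentiviral transfer vector. An upstream CMV enhancer/promoter is joined to a truncated 5' LTR, followed by the Ψ packaging signal with a gag fragment, the Rev response element, the cPPT/CTS, a WPRE and a second truncated LTR at the 3' end. These elements would allow the region between the LTRs to be packaged and integrated when helper functions are supplied in trans, though the record does not state that viral delivery is the intended use. In bacteria the plasmid is maintained through a high-copy ColE1/pUC-type origin and selected with ampicillin (AmpR with its bla promoter).

The payload is a 206 bp insert encoding the human mgU2-47 small Cajal body-specific RNA (scaRNA) fused to the Mango II aptamer, cloned between BstXI and XhoI sites. The annotation software labels this region as snoRNA ZL1. According to the catalogue it is transcribed from a modified U6 (Pol III) promoter, which is not annotated in the feature table but would lie just upstream of the insert. Mango II is a fluorogenic RNA aptamer that becomes fluorescent on binding its dye ligand, so the tagged scaRNA can be visualised in cells without a protein reporter.

Downstream, a second CMV enhancer/promoter drives puromycin N-acetyltransferase followed by mCherry, giving drug selection and red fluorescent marking of cells carrying the construct. The record does not annotate the linker between the two coding sequences. Two loxP sites flank the scaRNA and marker cassettes, which would permit Cre-mediated excision. The plasmid is used for imaging small non-coding RNAs in mammalian cells.
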