Addgene plasmid #127586: pSLQ-mgU2-47-Mango II
Purpose: Expresses mgU2-47-Mango II scaRNA from a mU6 promoter
Depositing lab: David Rueda. Depositing organization: Imperial College London. Publication: Fluorogenic RNA Mango aptamers for imaging small non-coding RNAs in mammalian cells. Autour A, C Y Jeng S, D Cawte A, Abdolahzadeh A, Galli A, Panchapakesan SSS, Rueda D, Ryckelynck M, Unrau PJ. Nat Commun. 2018 Feb 13;9(1):656. doi: 10.1038/s41467-018-02993-8. PubMed 29440634.
Backbone
  Vector backbone: pSLQ
  Backbone size w/o insert (bp): 8205
  Total vector size (bp): 8411
  Vector type: Mammalian Expression
  Selectable markers: Puromycin
Growth in bacteria
  Bacterial resistance: Ampicillin, 100 μg/mL
  Growth temperature: 37°C
  Growth strain: NEB Stable
  Copy number: High Copy
Gene/Insert
  Gene/Insert name: mgU2-47 scaRNA with Mango II tag
  Species: H. sapiens (human)
  Insert size (bp): 206
  Promoter: modified U6
  Cloning method: Restriction Enzyme; 5′ cloning site BstXI (not destroyed); 3′ cloning site XhoI (not destroyed)
  Sequencing primers: 5′ TTCGGGTTTATTACAGGGACAG
Terms and licenses: Academic/Nonprofit Terms; Industry Terms: Not Available to Industry
How to cite: pSLQ-mgU2-47-Mango II was a gift from David Rueda (Addgene plasmid # 127586 ; http://n2t.net/addgene:127586 ; RRID:Addgene_127586)
